Addgene plasmid #205115: QPRTA-c002
Purpose: QPRT protein expression
Depositing lab: Paul Brennan. Depositing organization: University of Oxford.
Backbone
  Vector backbone: pFastBac1
  Backbone size w/o insert (bp): 4689
  Vector type: Insect Expression
Growth in bacteria
  Bacterial resistance: Ampicillin, 100 μg/mL
  Growth temperature: 37°C
  Growth strain: DH5alpha
  Copy number: High Copy
Gene/Insert
  Gene/Insert name: QPRT
  Species: H. sapiens (human)
  Mutation: WT
  Entrez Gene: QPRT (a.k.a. HEL-S-90n, QPRTase)
  Tag / fusion protein: TEV-6His (C terminal on insert)
  Cloning method: Restriction Enzyme; 5′ cloning site BamHI (not destroyed); 3′ cloning site XhoI (not destroyed)
Terms and licenses: Academic/Nonprofit Terms; Industry Terms: Not Available to Industry
Depositor comments: Encodes full length QPRT. Can be biotinylated.
How to cite: QPRTA-c002 was a gift from Paul Brennan (Addgene plasmid # 205115 ; http://n2t.net/addgene:205115 ; RRID:Addgene_205115)
