[The description below was written by a language model from this plasmid's Addgene catalogue record and pLannotate feature annotations shown in this document.]
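Description:
QPRTA-c002 is a baculovirus donor plasmid built on the pFastBac1 backbone for expressing human quinolinate phosphoribosyltransferase (QPRT), an enzyme involved in quinolinic acid catabolism, in insect cells. In bacteria it replicates from a high-copy ColE1/pUC-type origin and is selected with ampicillin through the β-lactamase gene. An f1 origin is also present on the backbone.

The wild-type, full-length QPRT coding sequence was inserted between BamHI and XhoI sites, both retained, downstream of the Autographa californica polyhedrin promoter, a very strong late baculoviral promoter. It is followed by the SV40 polyadenylation signal. According to the catalogue entry, the protein carries a C-terminal TEV protease cleavage site and hexahistidine tag, which would allow affinity purification and subsequent tag removal. These small elements are not individually annotated in the feature table. The depositor also notes that the protein can be biotinylated, but the record does not identify the sequence that enables this.

The expression cassette, together with a gentamicin resistance gene (aacC1) and its integron-derived promoter, lies between the Tn7R and Tn7L ends of a mini-Tn7 element. This is the standard arrangement for Bac-to-Bac-type systems: in a suitable E. coli host carrying a bacmid and transposase helper, the mini-Tn7 segment transposes into the baculovirus genome, and gentamicin selects for the recombinant bacmid. The bacmid is then used to generate recombinant virus for infecting insect cells. The stated purpose is production of recombinant QPRT protein.
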