Features (pLannotate 1.2.2; 15 found; start..end, strand, type, name):
    512..540     -  promoter       Pc promoter: intI1 (promoter lies within the coding sequence); class 1 integron promoter
    518..865     -  CDS            YPR2_ECOLX (fragment): Protein predicted: Swiss-Prot protein existence level 4. From Escherichia coli.
    892..983     +  promoter       polyhedrin promoter: polh from Autographa californica; promoter for the baculovirus polyhedrin gene
   1026..1916    +  CDS            QPRT: NADC_HUMAN - Experimental evidence at protein level: Swiss-Prot protein existence level 1. Involved in the catabolism of quinolinic acid (QA). From Homo sapiens (Human).
   2003..2086    +  CDS            large T antigen (fragment): large T antigen from SV40 (simian virus 40)
   2109..2243    +  polyA_signal   SV40 poly(A) signal: SV40 polyadenylation signal
   2272..2437    -  mobile_element Tn7L: mini-Tn7 element (left end of the Tn7 transposon) Tn7
   2600..2616    +  CDS            lacZα (fragment): LacZα fragment of β-galactosidase; lacZ fragment
   2621..3075    +  rep_origin     f1 ori (sequence partly withheld): f1 bacteriophage origin of replication; arrow indicates direction of (+) strand synthesis
   3101..3205    +  promoter       AmpR promoter: bla
   3206..4066    +  CDS            AmpR: β-lactamase; bla; confers resistance to ampicillin, carbenicillin, and related antibiotics
   4237..4825    +  rep_origin     ori: high-copy-number ColE1/pMB1/pBR322/pUC origin of replication
   5011..5062    -  misc_feature   bom (fragment): basis of mobility region from pBR322
   5130..5354    -  mobile_element Tn7R: mini-Tn7 element (right end of the Tn7 transposon) Tn7
   5421..323     -  CDS            GmR (across the origin): gentamycin acetyltransferase; aacC1; confers resistance to gentamycin
>Addgene plasmid #205115 | QPRTA-c002 | addgene full sequence | sequence record 410409 | Addgene NGS Result
ATATAGATCTCACTACGCGGCTGCTCAAACTTGGGCAGAACGTAAGCCGCGAGAGCGCCAACAACCGCTT
CTTGGTCGAAGGCAGCAAGCGCGATGAATGTCTTACTACGGAGCAAGTTCCCGAGGTAATCGGAGTCCGG
CTGATGTTGGGAGTAGGTGGCTACGTCTCCGAACTCACGACCGAAAAGATCAAGAGCAGCCCGCATGGAT
TTGACTTGGTCAGGGCCGAGCCTACATGTGCGAATGATGCCCATACTTGAGCCACCTAACTTTGTTTTAG
GGCGACTGCCCTGCTGCGTAACATCGTTGCTGCTGCGTAACATCGTTGCTGCTCCATAACATCAAACATC
GACCCACGGCGTAACGCGCTTGCTGCTTGGATGCCCGAGGCATAGACTGTACAAAAAAACAGTCATAACA
AGCCATGAAAACCGCCACTGCGCCGTTACCACCGCTGCGTTCGGTCAAGGTTCTGGACCAGTTGCGTGAG
CGCATACGCTACTTGCATTACAGTTTACGAACCGAACAGGCTTATGTCAACTGGGTTCGTGCCTTCATCC
GTTTCCACGGTGTGCGTCACCCGGCAACCTTGGGCAGCAGCGAAGTCGAGGCATTTCTGTCCTGGCTGGC
GAACGAGCGCAAGGTTTCGGTCTCCACGCATCGTCAGGCATTGGCGGCCTTGCTGTTCTTCTACGGCAAG
GTGCTGTGCACGGATCTGCCCTGGCTTCAGGAGATCGGAAGACCTCGGCCGTCGCGGCGCTTGCCGGTGG
TGCTGACCCCGGATGAAGTGGTTCGCATCCTCGGTTTTCTGGAAGGCGAGCATCGTTTGTTCGCCCAGGA
CTCTAGCTATAGTTCTAGTGGTTGGCTACGTATACTCCGGAATATTAATAGATCATGGAGATAATTAAAA
TGATAACCATCTCGCAAATAAATAAGTATTTTACTGTTTTCGTAACAGTTTTGTAATAAAAAAACCTATA
AATATTCCGGATTATTCATACCGTCCCACCATCGGGCGCGGATCCATGGATGCTGAGGGACTGGCTTTAC
TTTTACCTCCAGTTACGCTGGCAGCGCTAGTCGACTCATGGCTTCGTGAAGATTGCCCTGGGCTCAACTA
TGCGGCGTTAGTTAGCGGTGCGGGCCCTTCTCAAGCAGCGCTTTGGGCCAAGAGCCCCGGTGTTCTCGCA
GGGCAACCGTTCTTCGATGCGATCTTCACACAGTTGAATTGTCAGGTAAGTTGGTTCCTGCCAGAAGGCA
GTAAGCTCGTCCCCGTGGCCCGAGTAGCGGAAGTCAGGGGACCCGCTCACTGCCTTCTCCTTGGCGAAAG
GGTCGCTTTAAATACTTTGGCCCGATGTTCTGGTATAGCTTCGGCCGCTGCAGCCGCAGTGGAAGCTGCA
CGTGGGGCTGGGTGGACAGGGCACGTTGCTGGAACCAGAAAGACTACCCCTGGGTTCAGACTAGTAGAGA
AATACGGTCTATTGGTAGGCGGTGCGGCGTCACACCGCTACGATCTGGGAGGTCTGGTAATGGTGAAAGA
CAATCATGTAGTTGCAGCCGGAGGTGTCGAGAAAGCAGTGCGGGCCGCACGGCAAGCAGCAGACTTTACG
CTGAAAGTTGAAGTGGAGTGCTCGAGCCTACAAGAGGCCGTGCAAGCTGCTGAGGCGGGCGCCGACCTTG
TACTGTTGGATAACTTTAAGCCGGAGGAGTTACATCCGACTGCAACGGTGCTCAAGGCCCAGTTTCCATC
CGTCGCGGTTGAAGCCTCTGGCGGCATAACATTGGATAACCTCCCTCAGTTCTGTGGACCCCATATTGAC
GTCATTTCCATGGGAATGTTAACCCAGGCCGCACCGGCTTTGGACTTTTCGCTAAAGCTATTTGCTAAAG
AAGTGGCGCCGGTCCCAAAAATCCATGCAGAGAACCTCTACTTCCAATCGCACCATCATCACCATCACTG
ACTCGAGGCATGCGGTACCAAGCTTGTCGAGAAGTACTAGAGGATCATAATCAGCCATACCACATTTGTA
GAGGTTTTACTTGCTTTAAAAAACCTCCCACACCTCCCCCTGAACCTGAAACATAAAATGAATGCAATTG
TTGTTGTTAACTTGTTTATTGCAGCTTATAATGGTTACAAATAAAGCAATAGCATCACAAATTTCACAAA
TAAAGCATTTTTTTCACTGCATTCTAGTTGTGGTTTGTCCAAACTCATCAATGTATCTTATCATGTCTGG
ATCTGATCACTGCTTGAGCCTAGGAGATCCGAACCAGATAAGTGAAATCTAGTTCCAAACTATTTTGTCA
TTTTTAATTTTCGTATTAGCTTACGACGCTACACCCAGTTCCCATCTATTTTGTCACTCTTCCCTAAATA
ATCCTTAAAAACTCCATTTCCACCCCTCCCAGTTCCCAACTATTTTGTCCGCCCACAGCGGGGCATTTTT
CTTCCTGTTATGTTTTTAATCAAACATCCTGCCAACTCCATGTGACAAACCGTCATCTTCGGCTACTTTT
TCTCTGTCACAGAATGAAAATTTTTCTGTCATCTCTTCGTTATTAATGTTTGTAATTGACTGAATATCAA
CGCTTATTTGCAGCCTGAATGGCGAATGGG
[124 nt withheld, positions 2621-2744]
C
[91 nt withheld, positions 2746-2836]
A
[49 nt withheld, positions 2838-2886]
CCTTTGACGTTGGAGTCCACGTTCTT
[37 nt withheld, positions 2913-2949]
ACCCTATCTCGGTCTATTCTTTTGATTTATAAGGGATTTTGCCGATTTCGGCCTATTGGTTAAAAAATGA
GCTGATTTAACAAAAATTTAACGCGAATTTTAACAAAATATTAACGCTTACAATTTAGGTGGCACTTTTC
GGGGAAATGTGCGCGGAACCCCTATTTGTTTATTTTTCTAAATACATTCAAATATGTATCCGCTCATGAG
ACAATAACCCTGATAAATGCTTCAATAATATTGAAAAAGGAAGAGTATGAGTATTCAACATTTCCGTGTC
GCCCTTATTCCCTTTTTTGCGGCATTTTGCCTTCCTGTTTTTGCTCACCCAGAAACGCTGGTGAAAGTAA
AAGATGCTGAAGATCAGTTGGGTGCACGAGTGGGTTACATCGAACTGGATCTCAACAGCGGTAAGATCCT
TGAGAGTTTTCGCCCCGAAGAACGTTTTCCAATGATGAGCACTTTTAAAGTTCTGCTATGTGGCGCGGTA
TTATCCCGTATTGACGCCGGGCAAGAGCAACTCGGTCGCCGCATACACTATTCTCAGAATGACTTGGTTG
AGTACTCACCAGTCACAGAAAAGCATCTTACGGATGGCATGACAGTAAGAGAATTATGCAGTGCTGCCAT
AACCATGAGTGATAACACTGCGGCCAACTTACTTCTGACAACGATCGGAGGACCGAAGGAGCTAACCGCT
TTTTTGCACAACATGGGGGATCATGTAACTCGCCTTGATCGTTGGGAACCGGAGCTGAATGAAGCCATAC
CAAACGACGAGCGTGACACCACGATGCCTGTAGCAATGGCAACAACGTTGCGCAAACTATTAACTGGCGA
ACTACTTACTCTAGCTTCCCGGCAACAATTAATAGACTGGATGGAGGCGGATAAAGTTGCAGGACCACTT
CTGCGCTCGGCCCTTCCGGCTGGCTGGTTTATTGCTGATAAATCTGGAGCCGGTGAGCGTGGGTCTCGCG
GTATCATTGCAGCACTGGGGCCAGATGGTAAGCCCTCCCGTATCGTAGTTATCTACACGACGGGGAGTCA
GGCAACTATGGATGAACGAAATAGACAGATCGCTGAGATAGGTGCCTCACTGATTAAGCATTGGTAACTG
TCAGACCAAGTTTACTCATATATACTTTAGATTGATTTAAAACTTCATTTTTAATTTAAAAGGATCTAGG
TGAAGATCCTTTTTGATAATCTCATGACCAAAATCCCTTAACGTGAGTTTTCGTTCCACTGAGCGTCAGA
CCCCGTAGAAAAGATCAAAGGATCTTCTTGAGATCCTTTTTTTCTGCGCGTAATCTGCTGCTTGCAAACA
AAAAAACCACCGCTACCAGCGGTGGTTTGTTTGCCGGATCAAGAGCTACCAACTCTTTTTCCGAAGGTAA
CTGGCTTCAGCAGAGCGCAGATACCAAATACTGTTCTTCTAGTGTAGCCGTAGTTAGGCCACCACTTCAA
GAACTCTGTAGCACCGCCTACATACCTCGCTCTGCTAATCCTGTTACCAGTGGCTGCTGCCAGTGGCGAT
AAGTCGTGTCTTACCGGGTTGGACTCAAGACGATAGTTACCGGATAAGGCGCAGCGGTCGGGCTGAACGG
GGGGTTCGTGCACACAGCCCAGCTTGGAGCGAACGACCTACACCGAACTGAGATACCTACAGCGTGAGCT
ATGAGAAAGCGCCACGCTTCCCGAAGGGAGAAAGGCGGACAGGTATCCGGTAAGCGGCAGGGTCGGAACA
GGAGAGCGCACGAGGGAGCTTCCAGGGGGAAACGCCTGGTATCTTTATAGTCCTGTCGGGTTTCGCCACC
TCTGACTTGAGCGTCGATTTTTGTGATGCTCGTCAGGGGGGCGGAGCCTATGGAAAAACGCCAGCAACGC
GGCCTTTTTACGGTTCCTGGCCTTTTGCTGGCCTTTTGCTCACATGTTCTTTCCTGCGTTATCCCCTGAT
TCTGTGGATAACCGTATTACCGCCTTTGAGTGAGCTGATACCGCTCGCCGCAGCCGAACGACCGAGCGCA
GCGAGTCAGTGAGCGAGGAAGCGGAAGAGCGCCTGATGCGGTATTTTCTCCTTACGCATCTGTGCGGTAT
TTCACACCGCATAGACCAGCCGCGTAACCTGGCAAAATCGGTTACGGTTGAGTAATAAATGGATGCCCTG
CGTAAGCGGGTGTGGGCGGACAATAAAGTCTTAAACTGAACAAAATAGATCTAAACTATGACAATAAAGT
CTTAAACTAGACAGAATAGTTGTAAACTGAAATCAGTCCAGTTATGCTGTGAAAAAGCATACTGGACTTT
TGTTATGGCTAAAGCAAACTCTTCATTTTCTGAAGTGCAAATTGCCCGTCGTATTAAAGAGGGGCGTGGC
CAAGGGCATGGTAAAGACTATATTCGCGGCGTTGTGACAATTTACCGAACAACTCCGCGGCCGGGAAGCC
GATCTCGGCTTGAACGAATTGTTAGGTGGCGGTACTTGGGTCGATATCAAAGTGCATCACTTCTTCCCGT
ATGCCCAACTTTGTATAGAGAGCCACTGCGGGATCGTCACCGTAATCTGCTTGCACGTAGATCACATAAG
CACCAAGCGCGTTGGCCTCATGCTTGAGGAGATTGATGAGCGCGGTGGCAATGCCCTGCCTCCGGTGCTC
GCCGGAGACTGCGAGATCATAG
