>Addgene plasmid #205115 | QPRTA-c002 | depositor partial sequence | sequence record 399319 | ORF of expressed gene of interest
ATGGATGCTGAGGGACTGGCTTTACTTTTACCTCCAGTTACGCTGGCAGCGCTAGTCGACTCATGGCTTC
GTGAAGATTGCCCTGGGCTCAACTATGCGGCGTTAGTTAGCGGTGCGGGCCCTTCTCAAGCAGCGCTTTG
GGCCAAGAGCCCCGGTGTTCTCGCAGGGCAACCGTTCTTCGATGCGATCTTCACACAGTTGAATTGTCAG
GTAAGTTGGTTCCTGCCAGAAGGCAGTAAGCTCGTCCCCGTGGCCCGAGTAGCGGAAGTCAGGGGACCCG
CTCACTGCCTTCTCCTTGGCGAAAGGGTCGCTTTAAATACTTTGGCCCGATGTTCTGGTATAGCTTCGGC
CGCTGCAGCCGCAGTGGAAGCTGCACGTGGGGCTGGGTGGACAGGGCACGTTGCTGGAACCAGAAAGACT
ACCCCTGGGTTCAGACTAGTAGAGAAATACGGTCTATTGGTAGGCGGTGCGGCGTCACACCGCTACGATC
TGGGAGGTCTGGTAATGGTGAAAGACAATCATGTAGTTGCAGCCGGAGGTGTCGAGAAAGCAGTGCGGGC
CGCACGGCAAGCAGCAGACTTTACGCTGAAAGTTGAAGTGGAGTGCTCGAGCCTACAAGAGGCCGTGCAA
GCTGCTGAGGCGGGCGCCGACCTTGTACTGTTGGATAACTTTAAGCCGGAGGAGTTACATCCGACTGCAA
CGGTGCTCAAGGCCCAGTTTCCATCCGTCGCGGTTGAAGCCTCTGGCGGCATAACATTGGATAACCTCCC
TCAGTTCTGTGGACCCCATATTGACGTCATTTCCATGGGAATGTTAACCCAGGCCGCACCGGCTTTGGAC
TTTTCGCTAAAGCTATTTGCTAAAGAAGTGGCGCCGGTCCCAAAAATCCATGCAGAGAACCTCTACTTCC
AATCGCACCATCATCACCATCACTGA
